>Addgene plasmid #243916 | pUPD3_FULLPRM_PR | addgene full sequence | sequence record 488097 | Addgene NGS Result
GGTCTCGCATTACAACCTCCTTAGTACATGCAACCATTATCACCGCCAGAGGTAAAATAGTCAACACGCA
CGGTGTTAGATATTTATCCCTTGCGGTGATAGATTTAACGTACTCCCGAGACCACTCATCGCCCAATCAC
TAGTGAATTCGTTCTATAGTGTCACCTAAATACCATAGAGCCGTTGGTCATAGCTGTTTCCTGTCCAGGC
ATCATGACACGGTTATCCACAGAATCAGGGGATAACGCAGGAAAGAACATGTGAGCAAAAGGCCAGCAAA
AGGCCAGGAACCGTAAAAAGGCCGCGTTGCTGGCGTTTTTCCATAGGCTCCGCCCCCCTGACGAGCATCA
CAAAAATCGACGCTCAAGTCAGAGGTGGCGAAACCCGACAGGACTATAAAGATACCAGGCGTTTCCCCCT
GGAAGCTCCCTCGTGCGCTCTCCTGTTCCGACCCTGCCGCTTACCGGATACCTGTCCGCCTTTCTCCCTT
CGGGAAGCGTGGCGCTTTCTCATAGCTCACGCTGTAGGTATCTCAGTTCGGTGTAGGTCGTTCGCTCCAA
GCTGGGCTGTGTGCACGAACCCCCCGTTCAGCCCGACCGCTGCGCCTTATCCGGTAACTATCGTCTTGAG
TCCAACCCGGTAAGACACGACTTATCGCCACTGGCAGCAGCCACTGGTAACAGGATTAGCAGAGCGAGGT
ATGTAGGCGGTGCTACAGAGTTCTTGAAGTGGTGGCCTAACTACGGCTACACTAGAAGAACAGTATTTGG
TATCTGCGCTCTGCTGAAGCCAGTTACCTTCGGAAAAAGAGTTGGTAGCTCTTGATCCGGCAAACAAACC
ACCGCTGGTAGCGGTGGTTTTTTTGTTTGCAAGCAGCAGATTACGCGCAGAAAAAAAGGATCTCAAGAAG
ATCCTTTGATCTTTTCTACGGGGTCTGACGCTCAGTGGAACGAAAACTCACGTTAAGGGATTTTGGTCAT
GAGATTATCAAAAAGGATCTTCACCTAGATCCTTTTGTGATGATCGGCACGTAAGAGGTTCCAACTTTCA
CCATAATGAAATAAGATCACTACCGGGCGTATTTTTTGAGTTATCGAGATTTTCAGGAGCTAAGGAAGCT
AAAATGGAGAAAAAAATCACTGGATATACCACCGTTGATATATCCCAATGGCATCGTAAAGAACATTTTG
AGGCATTTCAGTCAGTTGCTCAATGTACCTATAACCAGACCGTTCAGCTGGATATTACGGCCTTTTTAAA
GACCGTAAAGAAAAATAAGCACAAGTTTTATCCGGCCTTTATTCACATTCTTGCCCGCCTGATGAATGCT
CATCCGGAATTCCGTATGGCAATGAAAGACGGTGAGCTGGTGATATGGGATAGTGTTCACCCTTGTTACA
CCGTTTTCCATGAGCAAACTGAAACGTTTTCATCGCTCTGGAGTGAATACCACGACGATTTCCGGCAGTT
TCTACACATATATTCGCAAGATGTGGCGTGTTACGGTGAAAACCTGGCCTATTTCCCTAAAGGGTTTATT
GAGAATATGTTTTTCGTGTCAGCCAATCCCTGGGTGAGTTTCACCAGTTTTGATTTAAACGTGGCCAATA
TGGACAACTTCTTCGCCCCCGTTTTCACCATGGGCAAATATTATACGCAAGGCGACAAGGTGCTGATGCC
GCTGGCGATTCAGGTTCATCATGCCGTTTGTGATGGCTTCCATGTCGGCAGAATGCTTAATGAATTACAA
CAGTACTGCGATGAGTGGCAGGGCGGGGCGTAATTTTTTTAAGGCAGTTATTGGTGCCCTTAAACGCCTG
GTTGCTACGCCTGAATAAGTGATAATAAGCGGATGAATGGCAGAAATTCGATGATAAGCTGTCAAACATG
ATGT
[125 nt withheld, positions 1895-2019]
C
[91 nt withheld, positions 2021-2111]
AGGGTGATGGTTCACGTAGTGGGCCAGCGCCCTGATAGACGGTTTTTCGCCCTTTGACGTTGGAGTCCAC
GTTCTTT
[37 nt withheld, positions 2189-2225]
ACCCTATCTCGGTCTATTCTTTTGATTTATAAGGGATTTTGCCGATTTCGGCCTATTGGTTAAAAAATGA
GCTGATTTAACAAAAATTTAACGCGAATTTTAACAAAATATTAACGCTTACAATTTTAACATTGTAGAAA
CGCATGTAAAACGACGGCCAGTGAATTGTAATACGACTCACTATAGGGTGAATTCCGCTTAGGACCTTAG
ATATTGATCTCAA
Features (pLannotate 1.2.2; 8 found; start..end, strand, type, name):
    153..171     -  promoter       SP6 promoter: promoter for bacteriophage SP6 RNA polymerase
    318..906     -  rep_origin     ori: high-copy-number ColE1/pMB1/pBR322/pUC origin of replication
   1021..1123    +  promoter       cat promoter: promoter of the E. coli cat gene encoding chloramphenicol acetyltransferase
   1124..1780    +  CDS            cat: CAT_ECOLX - Experimental evidence at protein level: Swiss-Prot protein existence level 1. This enzyme is an effector of chloramphenicol resistance in bacteria. From Escherichia coli. This protein is used as a marker in many commonly used cloning vectors, such as pACYC184.
   1868..1885    -  promoter       tet promoter (fragment): E. coli promoter for tetracycline efflux protein gene
   1896..2351    +  rep_origin     f1 ori (sequence partly withheld): f1 bacteriophage origin of replication; arrow indicates direction of (+) strand synthesis
   2370..2391    -  CDS            lacZα (fragment): LacZα fragment of β-galactosidase; lacZ fragment
   2394..2412    +  promoter       T7 promoter: promoter for bacteriophage T7 RNA polymerase
