[The description below was written by a language model from this plasmid's Addgene catalogue record and pLannotate feature annotations shown in this document.]
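Description:
pUPD3_FULLPRM_PR is a small (about 2.4 kb) GoldenBraid2.0 part-domestication plasmid from a toolkit built for E. coli and other enteric bacteria. It sits in the pUPD3 backbone, a high-copy entry vector that replicates from a ColE1/pUC-type origin and is selected with chloramphenicol through a cat gene driven by its own promoter. The backbone also carries an f1 phage origin, which can support single-stranded DNA production. T7 and SP6 promoters flank the cloning region, and a short residual lacZα fragment is annotated next to the T7 promoter. This fragment may be what remains of a screening cassette displaced when the part was inserted, although the record does not say so. A short tet promoter fragment is also annotated and appears to be a backbone remnant.

The payload is a 101 bp part named "PR without cI857", installed by Golden Gate cloning. It is described as a temperature-inducible promoter that includes a ribosome binding site, so it provides both transcription and translation initiation signals as a single "full promoter" unit to be placed upstream of a coding-sequence part. PR is the rightward promoter of phage lambda, although the record lists the species as E. coli. Its thermal control normally relies on the temperature-sensitive cI857 repressor, which loses function at elevated temperature. This plasmid does not encode that repressor, so cI857 would have to be supplied from another part, plasmid or the host strain for thermal regulation, and without it the promoter would be expected to be unrepressed. The automated feature table does not annotate the insert itself, and only backbone elements were detected. The plasmid serves as a storage and donor vector for assembling this promoter into GoldenBraid transcriptional units for bacterial expression.
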