Addgene plasmid #243916: pUPD3_FULLPRM_PR
Purpose: GoldenBraid2.0 Temperature-Inducible promoter, including ribosome binding site. Lacks repressor, cI857.
Depositing lab: Christophe Herman. Depositing organization: Baylor College of Medicine. Publication: GoldenBraid2.0 E. coli: a comprehensive and characterized toolkit for enterics. Cooke MB, Welch KT, Ramirez LD, Wen AX, Marciano DC, Herman C. Synth Biol (Oxf). 2025 Aug 14;10(1):ysaf015. doi: 10.1093/synbio/ysaf015. eCollection 2025. PubMed 40927394.
Backbone
  Vector backbone: pUPD3
  Vector type: Bacterial Expression
Growth in bacteria
  Bacterial resistance: Chloramphenicol, 25 μg/mL
  Growth temperature: 37°C
  Growth strain: DH5alpha
  Copy number: High Copy
Gene/Insert
  Gene/Insert name: PR without cI857
  Species: Escherichia coli
  Insert size (bp): 101
  Cloning method: Golden Gate
Terms and licenses: Academic/Nonprofit Terms; Industry Terms: Not Available to Industry
How to cite: pUPD3_FULLPRM_PR was a gift from Christophe Herman (Addgene plasmid # 243916 ; http://n2t.net/addgene:243916 ; RRID:Addgene_243916)
